>Addgene plasmid #196943 | Kv1.1/RBG4 | addgene full sequence | sequence record 388530 | Addgene NGS Result
GCGCAGCGGTCGGGCTGAACGGGGGGTTCGTGCACACAGCCCAGCTTGGAGCGAACGACCTACACCGAAC
TGAGATACCTACAGCGTGAGCTATGAGAAAGCGCCACGCTTCCCGAAGGGAGAAAGGCGGACAGGTATCC
GGTAAGCGGCAGGGTCGGAACAGGAGAGCGCACGAGGGAGCTTCCAGGGGGAAACGCCTGGTATCTTTAT
AGTCCTGTCGGGTTTCGCCACCTCTGACTTGAGCGTCGATTTTTGTGATGCTCGTCAGGGGGGCGGAGCC
TATGGAAAAACGCCAGCAACGCGGCCTTTTTACGGTTCCTGGCCTTTTGCTGGCCTTTTGCTCACATGTT
CTTTCCTGCGTTATCCCCTGATTCTGTGGATAACCGTATTACCGCCTTTGAGTGAGCTGATACCGCTCGC
CGCAGCCGAACGACCGAGCGCAGCGAGTCAGTGAGCGAGGAAGCGGAAGAGCGCCCAATACGCAAACCGC
CTCTCCCCGCGCGTTGGCCGATTCATTAATGCAGCTGGCACGACAGGTTTCCCGACTGGAAAGCGGGCAG
TGAGCGCAACGCAATTAATGTGAGTTAGCTCACTCATTAGGCACCCCAGGCTTTACACTTTATGCTTCCG
GCTCGTATGTTGTGTGGAATTGTGAGCGGATAACAATTTCACACAGGAAACAGCTATGACCATGATTACG
CCAAGCTCGAAATTAACCCTCACTAAAGGGAACAAAAGCTGGAGCTTGGCCCATTGCATACGTTGTATCC
ATATCATAATATGTACATTTATATTGGCTCATGTCCAACATTACCGCCATGTTGACATTGATTATTGACT
AGTTATTAATAGTAATCAATTACGGGGTCATTAGTTCATAGCCCATATATGGAGTTCCGCGTTACATAAC
TTACGGTAAATGGCCCGCCTGGCTGACCGCCCAACGACCCCCGCCCATTGACGTCAATAATGACGTATGT
TCCCATAGTAACGCCAATAGGGACTTTCCATTGACGTCAATGGGTGGAGTATTTACGGTAAACTGCCCAC
TTGGCAGTACATCAAGTGTATCATATGCCAAGTACGCCCCCTATTGACGTCAATGACGGTAAATGGCCCG
CCTGGCATTATGCCCAGTACATGACCTTATGGGACTTTCCTACTTGGCAGTACATCTACGTATTAGTCAT
CGCTATTACCATGGTGATGCGGTTTTGGCAGTACATCAATGGGCGTGGATAGCGGTTTGACTCACGGGGA
TTTCCAAGTCTCCACCCCATTGACGTCAATGGGAGTTTGTTTTGGCACCAAAATCAACGGGACTTTCCAA
AATGTCGTAACAACTCCGCCCCATTGACGCAAATGGGCGGTAGGCGTGTACGGTGGGAGGTCTATATAAG
CAGAGCTCGTTTAGTGAACCGTCAGATCGCCTGGAGACGCCATCCACGCTGTTTTGACCTCCATAGAAGA
CACCGGGACCGATCCAGCCTGACTCTAGAGGATCCCCCGGGCTGCAGATGACGGTGATGTCAGGGGAGAA
TGCAGACGAGGCTTCGGCCGCTCCAGGTCACCCCCAGGATGGCAGCTACCCAAGGCAGGCGGACCACGAC
GACCACGAATGCTGCGAGCGCGTGGTGATCAACATCTCCGGGCTGCGCTTCGAGACGCAGCTCAAGACTC
TGGCCCAGTTCCCCAACACGCTGCTGGGCAACCCGAAGAAACGCATGCGCTACTTTGACCCTCTGAGGAA
TGAGTACTTCTTTGACCGCAACCGGCCCAGCTTCGATGCCATCCTTTATTACTACCAGTCGGGGGGGCGC
CTGCGCAGGCCGGTCAACGTGCCCCTGGACATGTTCTCCGAGGAGATTAAATTTTACGAGTTGGGCGAGG
AGGCCATGGAGAAGTTCCGGGAAGATGAGGGCTTCATCAAGGAAGAGGAGCGCCCCCTACCCGAGAAGGA
GTACCAGCGCCAGGTGTGGCTGCTCTTTGAGTATCCGGAGAGCTCAGGACCTGCACGGGTTATTGCCATT
GTATCCGTCATGGTCATCCTCATCTCCATAGTCATCTTTTGCCTGGAGACTCTCCCTGAGCTGAAGGATG
ACAAGGACTTCACGGGCACCATTCACCGCATCGATAACACCACAGTCATCTACACTTCTAACATCTTCAC
AGACCCTTTCTTCATTGTGGAAACCTTGTGTATCATCTGGTTCTCTTTTGAGCTGGTGGTGCGCTTCTTC
GCCTGCCCCAGCAAGACAGACTTCTTTAAGAACATCATGAACTTCATCGACATTGTGGCCATCATCCCTT
ATTTCATTACCCTGGGCACAGAGATAGCTGAGCAGGAGGGGAATCAGAAGGGCGAGCAGGCCACTTCCCT
GGCCATCCTCAGGGTCATCCGCTTGGTAAGGGTGTTCAGAATCTTCAAACTCTCCCGCCACTCCAAGGGC
CTTCAGATCCTGGGCCAGACCCTCAAAGCTAGTATGAGGGAGTTAGGGCTGCTCATCTTTTTCCTCTTCA
TTGGCGTCATACTGTTTTCTAGTGCAGTGTACTTTGCGGAGGCGGAAGAAGCTGAGTCGCACTTCTCCAG
TATCCCCGATGCTTTCTGGTGGGCGGTGGTGTCCATGACCACTGTGGGATACGGTGACATGTACCCTGTG
ACAATTGGAGGCAAGATCGTGGGCTCCTTGTGTGCCATCGCTGGTGTGCTGACAATTGCCCTGCCCGTAC
CTGTCATTGTGTCCAATTTCAACTATTTCTACCACCGAGAAACTGAGGGGGAAGAGCAGGCTCAGTTGCT
CCATGTTAGTTCTCCTAACTTAGCCTCTGACAGTGACCTCAGCCGCCGCAGCTCCTCTACTATCAGCAAG
TCTGAGTACATGGAGATCGAAGAGGACATGAACAATAGCATAGCCCACTACAGGCAGGCTAATATCAGAA
CTGGTAACTGCACCGCAACTGATCAAAACTGCGTTAATAAGAGCAAGCTCCTGACCGATGTTTAAAAAAA
GCACCAGGCAAGCAATCAAAAGCCCCCAAACAAAACCCTTGGCGACTCCTGTCCCACTCTGTAGATACTT
TACTAAAACCGTAGTCTTTGAATGCTTTATTTAACTGGCAATGCACTGTTGCATTGTGAATTTGGGGGGT
GGGCAAACCTGAAGCTTATCGATACCGTCAACTTGTTTATTGCAGCTTATAATGGTTACAAATAAAGCAA
TAGCATCACAAATTTCACAAATAAAGCATTTTTTTCACTGCATTCTAGTTGTGGTTTGTCCAAACTCATC
AATGTATCTTATCATGTCTGGATCCCCGGGTACCCAATTCGCCCTATAGTGAGTCGTATTACAATTCACT
GGCCGTCGTTTTACAACGTCGTGACTGGGAAAACCCTGGCGTTACCCAACTTAATCGCCTTGCAGCACAT
CCCCCTTTCGCCAGCTGGCGTAATAGCGAAGAGGCCCGCACCGATCGCCCTTCCCAACAGTTGCGCAGCC
TGAATGGCGAATGGG
[124 nt withheld, positions 3516-3639]
C
[91 nt withheld, positions 3641-3731]
A
[49 nt withheld, positions 3733-3781]
CCTTTGACGTTGGAGTCCACGTTCTTT
[37 nt withheld, positions 3809-3845]
ACCCTATCTCGGTCTATTCTTTTGATTTATAAGGGATTTTGCCGATTTCGGCCTATTGGTTAAAAAATGA
GCTGATTTAACAAAAATTTAACGCGAATTTTAACAAAATATTAACGCTTACAATTTAGGTGGCACTTTTC
GGGGAAATGTGCGCGGAACCCCTATTTGTTTATTTTTCTAAATACATTCAAATATGTATCCGCTCATGAG
ACAATAACCCTGATAAATGCTTCAATAATATTGAAAAAGGAAGAGTATGAGTATTCAACATTTCCGTGTC
GCCCTTATTCCCTTTTTTGCGGCATTTTGCCTTCCTGTTTTTGCTCACCCAGAAACGCTGGTGAAAGTAA
AAGATGCTGAAGATCAGTTGGGTGCACGAGTGGGTTACATCGAACTGGATCTCAACAGCGGTAAGATCCT
TGAGAGTTTTCGCCCCGAAGAACGTTTTCCAATGATGAGCACTTTTAAAGTTCTGCTATGTGGCGCGGTA
TTATCCCGTATTGACGCCGGGCAAGAGCAACTCGGTCGCCGCATACACTATTCTCAGAATGACTTGGTTG
AGTACTCACCAGTCACAGAAAAGCATCTTACGGATGGCATGACAGTAAGAGAATTATGCAGTGCTGCCAT
AACCATGAGTGATAACACTGCGGCCAACTTACTTCTGACAACGATCGGAGGACCGAAGGAGCTAACCGCT
TTTTTGCACAACATGGGGGATCATGTAACTCGCCTTGATCGTTGGGAACCGGAGCTGAATGAAGCCATAC
CAAACGACGAGCGTGACACCACGATGCCTGTAGCAATGGCAACAACGTTGCGCAAACTATTAACTGGCGA
ACTACTTACTCTAGCTTCCCGGCAACAATTAATAGACTGGATGGAGGCGGATAAAGTTGCAGGACCACTT
CTGCGCTCGGCCCTTCCGGCTGGCTGGTTTATTGCTGATAAATCTGGAGCCGGTGAGCGTGGGTCTCGCG
GTATCATTGCAGCACTGGGGCCAGATGGTAAGCCCTCCCGTATCGTAGTTATCTACACGACGGGGAGTCA
GGCAACTATGGATGAACGAAATAGACAGATCGCTGAGATAGGTGCCTCACTGATTAAGCATTGGTAACTG
TCAGACCAAGTTTACTCATATATACTTTAGATTGATTTAAAACTTCATTTTTAATTTAAAAGGATCTAGG
TGAAGATCCTTTTTGATAATCTCATGACCAAAATCCCTTAACGTGAGTTTTCGTTCCACTGAGCGTCAGA
CCCCGTAGAAAAGATCAAAGGATCTTCTTGAGATCCTTTTTTTCTGCGCGTAATCTGCTGCTTGCAAACA
AAAAAACCACCGCTACCAGCGGTGGTTTGTTTGCCGGATCAAGAGCTACCAACTCTTTTTCCGAAGGTAA
CTGGCTTCAGCAGAGCGCAGATACCAAATACTGTTCTTCTAGTGTAGCCGTAGTTAGGCCACCACTTCAA
GAACTCTGTAGCACCGCCTACATACCTCGCTCTGCTAATCCTGTTACCAGTGGCTGCTGCCAGTGGCGAT
AAGTCGTGTCTTACCGGGTTGGACTCAAGACGATAGTTACCGGATAAG
Features (pLannotate 1.2.2; 17 found; start..end, strand, type, name):
    471..563     +  CDS            lacI (fragment): lac repressor; lacI; The lac repressor binds to the lac operator to inhibit transcription in E. coli. This inhibition can be relieved by adding lactose or isopropyl-β-D-thiogalactopyranoside (IPTG).
    576..597     +  protein_bind   CAP binding site: CAP binding activates transcription in the presence of cAMP. E. coli catabolite activator protein
    612..642     +  promoter       lac promoter: promoter for the E. coli lac operon
    650..666     +  protein_bind   lac operator: The lac repressor binds to the lac operator to inhibit transcription in E. coli. This inhibition can be relieved by adding lactose or isopropyl-β-D-thiogalactopyranoside (IPTG). lac repressor encoded by lacI
    711..729     +  promoter       T3 promoter: promoter for bacteriophage T3 RNA polymerase
    824..1203    +  enhancer       CMV enhancer: human cytomegalovirus immediate early enhancer
   1204..1407    +  promoter       CMV promoter: human cytomegalovirus (CMV) immediate early promoter
   1491..1507    -  misc_feature   MCS (fragment): pUC18/19 multiple cloning site
   1518..3002    +  CDS            Kcna1: KCNA1_RAT - Experimental evidence at protein level: Swiss-Prot protein existence level 1. Voltage-gated potassium channel that mediates transmembrane potassium transport in excitable membranes, primarily in the brain and the central nervous system, but also in the kidney. Contributes to the regulation of the membrane potential and nerve signaling, and prevents neuronal hyperexcitability (PubMed:12177193, PubMed:17855588, PubMed:22206926). Forms tetrameric potassium-selective channels through which potassium ions pass in accordance with their electrochemical gradient (PubMed:23725331). The chan
   3162..3179    +  misc_feature   MCS (fragment): pBluescript multiple cloning site
   3180..3314    +  polyA_signal   SV40 poly(A) signal: SV40 polyadenylation signal
   3333..3351    -  promoter       T7 promoter: promoter for bacteriophage T7 RNA polymerase
   3354..3511    +  CDS            lacZα (fragment): LacZα fragment of β-galactosidase; lacZ fragment
   3516..3944    +  rep_origin     f1 ori (sequence partly withheld): f1 bacteriophage origin of replication; arrow indicates direction of (+) strand synthesis
   3997..4101    +  promoter       AmpR promoter: bla
   4102..4962    +  CDS            AmpR: β-lactamase; bla; confers resistance to ampicillin, carbenicillin, and related antibiotics
   5133..288     +  rep_origin     ori (across the origin): high-copy-number ColE1/pMB1/pBR322/pUC origin of replication
