[The description below was written by a language model from this plasmid's Addgene catalogue record and pLannotate feature annotations shown in this document.]
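Description:
Kv1.1/RBG4 is a mammalian expression plasmid of about 5.4 kb that carries the rat Kcna1 coding sequence, encoding the Kv1.1 alpha subunit of the voltage-gated potassium channel family, in the RBG4 backbone. The annotated features suggest that RBG4 is built on a pBluescript-type phagemid. Remnants of lacI, the CAP site, the lac promoter and operator, lacZα fragments and flanking T3 and T7 phage promoters surround the expression cassette. Propagation in E. coli relies on a high-copy ColE1/pUC-type origin, with selection by the β-lactamase gene (ampicillin resistance) under its own promoter. An f1 origin is also present, which in principle allows single-stranded DNA rescue. No mammalian selection marker is annotated, which fits transient transfection use.

The payload is a simple Pol II cassette. The human cytomegalovirus immediate-early enhancer and promoter drive the Kcna1 open reading frame, which is annotated as a 1,485 nt CDS matching the rat Swiss-Prot entry, and an SV40 polyadenylation signal follows it. Short multiple cloning site fragments sit on either side of the insert. No epitope tag, reporter or fusion partner is annotated, so the channel subunit appears to be expressed in untagged form, although the record does not say so explicitly.

The depositor describes the plasmid as a validated antigen construct for the recombinant anti-Kv1.1 antibody K20/78R. Its purpose is to express the Kv1.1 target protein in transfected mammalian cells, where it serves as a positive control or specificity test for antibody validation. The record does not describe particular assays.
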