Addgene plasmid #196943: Kv1.1/RBG4
Purpose: Plasmid expressing an antigen targeting the Kv1.1 potassium channel subunit
Depositing lab: James Trimmer. Depositing organization: University of California, Davis.
Backbone
  Vector backbone: RBG4
  Vector type: Mammalian Expression
Growth in bacteria
  Bacterial resistance: Ampicillin, 100 μg/mL
  Growth temperature: 37°C
  Growth strain: DH5alpha
  Copy number: Unknown
Gene/Insert
  Gene/Insert name: Kv1.1
  Species: R. norvegicus (rat)
  Entrez Gene: Kcna1 (a.k.a. Kcna, Kcpvd, Kv1.1)
  Cloning method: Unknown
Terms and licenses: Academic/Nonprofit Terms; Industry Terms: Not Available to Industry
Depositor comments: This is a validated antigen plasmid of Anti-Kv1.1 K+ channel [K20/78R]
How to cite: Kv1.1/RBG4 was a gift from James Trimmer (Addgene plasmid # 196943 ; http://n2t.net/addgene:196943 ; RRID:Addgene_196943)
